Addgene plasmid #62901: pBS-KS-attB2-SA(2)-T2A-Gal4
Purpose: Creating Gal4 drivers from MiMIC lines with inserts into coding introns in Phase 2
Depositing lab: Benjamin White. Depositing organization: National Institute of Mental Health (NIMH). Publication: Plug-and-play genetic access to drosophila cell types using exchangeable exon cassettes. Diao F, Ironfield H, Luan H, Diao F, Shropshire WC, Ewer J, Marr E, Potter CJ, Landgraf M, White BH. Cell Rep. 2015 Mar 3;10(8):1410-21. doi: 10.1016/j.celrep.2015.01.059. Epub 2015 Feb 26. PubMed 25732830.
Backbone
  Vector backbone: pBS-KS-attB1-2-PT-SA-SD-2
  Backbone manufacturer: Hugo Bellen
  Backbone size w/o insert (bp): 3394
  Total vector size (bp): 6100
Growth in bacteria
  Bacterial resistance: Ampicillin, 100 μg/mL
  Growth temperature: 37°C
  Growth strain: DH5alpha
  Copy number: High Copy
Gene/Insert
  Gene/Insert name: T2A-Gal4
  Insert size (bp): 2703
Terms and licenses: Academic/Nonprofit Terms; Industry Terms: Not Available to Industry
Depositor comments: Reference: Venken KJT, et al, 2011, MiMIC: a highly versatile transposon insertion resource for engineering Drosophila melanogaster genes. Nature Method: 8:737-744.
How to cite: pBS-KS-attB2-SA(2)-T2A-Gal4 was a gift from Benjamin White (Addgene plasmid # 62901 ; http://n2t.net/addgene:62901 ; RRID:Addgene_62901)
