[The description below was written by a language model from this plasmid's Addgene catalogue record and pLannotate feature annotations shown in this document.]
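Description:
pBS-KS-attB2-SA(2)-T2A-Gal4 is a pBluescript KS-derived donor plasmid of about 6.1 kb, built on the pBS-KS-attB1-2-PT-SA-SD-2 backbone from the MiMIC toolkit and intended for recombinase-mediated cassette exchange in Drosophila melanogaster. It is propagated in E. coli as a high-copy plasmid through its ColE1/pUC-type origin and selected with ampicillin via the β-lactamase gene and its native promoter. The backbone also carries the usual pBluescript elements: an f1 origin, a lacZα fragment with the lac promoter, operator and CAP site, and flanking T7 and T3 promoters.

The payload of roughly 2.7 kb sits between two φC31 integrase attB sites in inverted orientation. With φC31 integrase, these sites can recombine with the paired attP sites of a MiMIC transposon insertion, replacing the resident cassette with this one. The annotated feature within the cassette is the full yeast GAL4 coding sequence. The construct name and insert field indicate that it is preceded by a splice acceptor in reading phase 2 and a T2A peptide sequence, although neither element is annotated in the feature table, and no terminator or polyadenylation signal downstream of GAL4 is annotated either.

When swapped into a MiMIC insertion in a phase 2 coding intron of a host gene, the splice acceptor captures the endogenous transcript. The T2A sequence then causes ribosomal skipping, so GAL4 is released as a separate protein rather than as a fusion to the truncated native product. GAL4 is thus expressed under the native gene's regulation, yielding a Gal4 driver line for activating UAS-linked transgenes in the cells that normally express that gene.
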