Features (pLannotate 1.2.2; 14 found; start..end, strand, type, name):
    254..842     -  rep_origin     ori: high-copy-number ColE1/pMB1/pBR322/pUC origin of replication
   1013..1873    -  CDS            AmpR: β-lactamase; bla; confers resistance to ampicillin, carbenicillin, and related antibiotics
   1874..1978    -  promoter       AmpR promoter: bla
   2031..2459    -  rep_origin     f1 ori (sequence partly withheld): f1 bacteriophage origin of replication; arrow indicates direction of (+) strand synthesis
   2464..2619    -  CDS            lacZα (fragment): LacZα fragment of β-galactosidase; lacZ fragment
   2627..2645    +  promoter       T7 promoter: promoter for bacteriophage T7 RNA polymerase
   2681..2750    +  protein_bind   attB: attB site for the φC31 integrase (Groth et al., 2000) phage φC31 integrase
   2972..5614    +  CDS            GAL4: GAL4_YEAST - Experimental evidence at protein level: Swiss-Prot protein existence level 1. This protein is a positive regulator for the gene expression of the galactose-induced genes such as GAL1, GAL2, GAL7, GAL10, and MEL1 which code for the enzymes used to convert galactose to glucose. It recognizes a 17 base pair sequence in (5'-CGGRNNRCYNYNCNCCG-3') the upstream activating sequence (UAS-G) of these genes. From Saccharomyces cerevisiae (strain ATCC 204508 / S288c) (Baker's yeast).
   5807..5876    -  protein_bind   attB: attB site for the φC31 integrase (Groth et al., 2000) phage φC31 integrase
   5916..5934    -  promoter       T3 promoter: promoter for bacteriophage T3 RNA polymerase
   5979..5995    -  protein_bind   lac operator: The lac repressor binds to the lac operator to inhibit transcription in E. coli. This inhibition can be relieved by adding lactose or isopropyl-β-D-thiogalactopyranoside (IPTG). lac repressor encoded by lacI
   6003..6033    -  promoter       lac promoter: promoter for the E. coli lac operon
   6048..6069    -  protein_bind   CAP binding site: CAP binding activates transcription in the presence of cAMP. E. coli catabolite activator protein
   6082..71      -  CDS            lacI (fragment) (across the origin): lac repressor; lacI; The lac repressor binds to the lac operator to inhibit transcription in E. coli. This inhibition can be relieved by adding lactose or isopropyl-β-D-thiogalactopyranoside (IPTG).
>Addgene plasmid #62901 | pBS-KS-attB2-SA(2)-T2A-Gal4 | depositor full sequence | sequence record 103983 | pBS-KS-attB2-SA(2)-T2A-Gal4 sequence 6103 bps
GAAACCTGTCGTGCCAGCTGCATTAATGAATCGGCCAACGCGCGGGGAGAGGCGGTTTGCGTATTGGGCG
CTCTTCCGCTTCCTCGCTCACTGACTCGCTGCGCTCGGTCGTTCGGCTGCGGCGAGCGGTATCAGCTCAC
TCAAAGGCGGTAATACGGTTATCCACAGAATCAGGGGATAACGCAGGAAAGAACATGTGAGCAAAAGGCC
AGCAAAAGGCCAGGAACCGTAAAAAGGCCGCGTTGCTGGCGTTTTTCCATAGGCTCCGCCCCCCTGACGA
GCATCACAAAAATCGACGCTCAAGTCAGAGGTGGCGAAACCCGACAGGACTATAAAGATACCAGGCGTTT
CCCCCTGGAAGCTCCCTCGTGCGCTCTCCTGTTCCGACCCTGCCGCTTACCGGATACCTGTCCGCCTTTC
TCCCTTCGGGAAGCGTGGCGCTTTCTCATAGCTCACGCTGTAGGTATCTCAGTTCGGTGTAGGTCGTTCG
CTCCAAGCTGGGCTGTGTGCACGAACCCCCCGTTCAGCCCGACCGCTGCGCCTTATCCGGTAACTATCGT
CTTGAGTCCAACCCGGTAAGACACGACTTATCGCCACTGGCAGCAGCCACTGGTAACAGGATTAGCAGAG
CGAGGTATGTAGGCGGTGCTACAGAGTTCTTGAAGTGGTGGCCTAACTACGGCTACACTAGAAGGACAGT
ATTTGGTATCTGCGCTCTGCTGAAGCCAGTTACCTTCGGAAAAAGAGTTGGTAGCTCTTGATCCGGCAAA
CAAACCACCGCTGGTAGCGGTGGTTTTTTTGTTTGCAAGCAGCAGATTACGCGCAGAAAAAAAGGATCTC
AAGAAGATCCTTTGATCTTTTCTACGGGGTCTGACGCTCAGTGGAACGAAAACTCACGTTAAGGGATTTT
GGTCATGAGATTATCAAAAAGGATCTTCACCTAGATCCTTTTAAATTAAAAATGAAGTTTTAAATCAATC
TAAAGTATATATGAGTAAACTTGGTCTGACAGTTACCAATGCTTAATCAGTGAGGCACCTATCTCAGCGA
TCTGTCTATTTCGTTCATCCATAGTTGCCTGACTCCCCGTCGTGTAGATAACTACGATACGGGAGGGCTT
ACCATCTGGCCCCAGTGCTGCAATGATACCGCGAGACCCACGCTCACCGGCTCCAGATTTATCAGCAATA
AACCAGCCAGCCGGAAGGGCCGAGCGCAGAAGTGGTCCTGCAACTTTATCCGCCTCCATCCAGTCTATTA
ATTGTTGCCGGGAAGCTAGAGTAAGTAGTTCGCCAGTTAATAGTTTGCGCAACGTTGTTGCCATTGCTAC
AGGCATCGTGGTGTCACGCTCGTCGTTTGGTATGGCTTCATTCAGCTCCGGTTCCCAACGATCAAGGCGA
GTTACATGATCCCCCATGTTGTGCAAAAAAGCGGTTAGCTCCTTCGGTCCTCCGATCGTTGTCAGAAGTA
AGTTGGCCGCAGTGTTATCACTCATGGTTATGGCAGCACTGCATAATTCTCTTACTGTCATGCCATCCGT
AAGATGCTTTTCTGTGACTGGTGAGTACTCAACCAAGTCATTCTGAGAATAGTGTATGCGGCGACCGAGT
TGCTCTTGCCCGGCGTCAATACGGGATAATACCGCGCCACATAGCAGAACTTTAAAAGTGCTCATCATTG
GAAAACGTTCTTCGGGGCGAAAACTCTCAAGGATCTTACCGCTGTTGAGATCCAGTTCGATGTAACCCAC
TCGTGCACCCAACTGATCTTCAGCATCTTTTACTTTCACCAGCGTTTCTGGGTGAGCAAAAACAGGAAGG
CAAAATGCCGCAAAAAAGGGAATAAGGGCGACACGGAAATGTTGAATACTCATACTCTTCCTTTTTCAAT
ATTATTGAAGCATTTATCAGGGTTATTGTCTCATGAGCGGATACATATTTGAATGTATTTAGAAAAATAA
ACAAATAGGGGTTCCGCGCACATTTCCCCGAAAAGTGCCACCTAAATTGTAAGCGTTAATATTTTGTTAA
AATTCGCGTTAAATTTTTGTTAAATCAGCTCATTTTTTAACCAATAGGCCGAAATCGGCAAAATCCCTTA
TAAATCAAAAGAATAGACCGAGATAGGGT
[37 nt withheld, positions 2130-2166]
AAAGAACGTGGACTCCAACGTCAAAGG
[49 nt withheld, positions 2194-2242]
T
[91 nt withheld, positions 2244-2334]
G
[124 nt withheld, positions 2336-2459]
CCCATTCGCCATTCAGGCTGCGCAACTGTTGGGAAGGGCGATCGGTGCGGGCCTCTTCGCTATTACGCCA
GCTGGCGAAAGGGGGATGTGCTGCAAGGCGATTAAGTTGGGTAACGCCAGGGTTTTCCCAGTCACGACGT
TGTAAAACGACGGCCAGTGAGCGCGCGTAATACGACTCACTATAGGGCGAATTGGAGCTCGCTAGCGATG
TAGGTCACGGTCTCGAAGCCGCGGTGCGGGTGCCAGGGCGTGCCCTTGGGCTCCCCGGGCGCGTACTCCA
CCTCACCCATCTGGTCCATCATGATGGTCGACTCTAGAAGTCGATCCAACATGGCGACTTGTCCCATCCC
CGGCATGTTTAAATATACTAATTATTCTTGAACTAATTTTAATCAACCGATTTATCTCTCTTCCGCAGGT
CGGGAGGTTCCGGTGGAAGCGGAGGTAGCGGCGGATCCGAGGGCCGCGGCAGCCTGCTGACCTGCGGCGA
TGTGGAGGAGAACCCCGGGCCCATGAAGCTGCTGAGCAGCATCGAGCAGGCCTGCGATATCTGCCGCCTG
AAGAAGCTGAAGTGCAGCAAGGAGAAGCCCAAGTGCGCCAAGTGCCTGAAGAACAACTGGGAGTGCCGCT
ACAGCCCCAAGACCAAGCGCAGCCCCCTGACCCGCGCCCACCTGACCGAGGTGGAGAGCCGCCTGGAGCG
CCTGGAGCAGCTGTTCCTGCTGATCTTCCCCCGCGAGGATCTGGATATGATCCTGAAGATGGATAGCCTG
CAGGATATCAAGGCCCTGCTGACCGGCCTGTTCGTGCAGGATAACGTGAACAAGGATGCCGTGACCGATC
GCCTGGCCAGCGTGGAGACCGATATGCCCCTGACCCTGCGCCAGCACCGCATCAGCGCCACCAGCAGCAG
CGAGGAGAGCAGCAACAAGGGCCAGCGCCAGCTGACCGTGAGCATCGATAGCGCCGCCCACCACGATAAC
AGCACCATCCCCCTGGATTTCATGCCCCGCGATGCCCTGCACGGCTTCGATTGGAGCGAGGAGGATGATA
TGAGCGATGGCCTGCCCTTCCTGAAGACCGATCCCAACAACAACGGCTTCTTCGGCGATGGCAGCCTGCT
GTGCATCCTGCGCAGCATCGGCTTCAAGCCCGAGAACTACACCAACAGCAACGTGAACCGCCTGCCCACC
ATGATCACCGATCGCTACACCCTGGCCAGCCGCAGCACCACCAGCCGCCTGCTGCAGAGCTACCTGAACA
ACTTCCACCCCTACTGCCCCATCGTGCACAGCCCCACCCTGATGATGCTGTACAACAACCAGATCGAGAT
CGCCAGCAAGGATCAGTGGCAGATCCTGTTCAACTGCATCCTGGCCATCGGCGCCTGGTGCATCGAGGGC
GAGAGCACCGATATCGATGTGTTCTACTACCAGAACGCCAAGAGCCACCTGACCAGCAAGGTGTTCGAGA
GCGGCAGCATCATCCTGGTGACCGCCCTGCACCTGCTGAGCCGCTACACCCAGTGGCGCCAGAAGACCAA
CACCAGCTACAACTTCCACAGCTTCAGCATCCGCATGGCCATCAGCCTGGGCCTGAACCGCGATCTGCCC
AGCAGCTTCAGCGATAGCAGCATCCTGGAGCAGCGCCGCCGCATCTGGTGGAGCGTGTACAGCTGGGAGA
TCCAGCTGAGCCTGCTGTACGGCCGCAGCATCCAGCTGAGCCAGAACACCATCAGCTTCCCCAGCAGCGT
GGATGATGTGCAGCGCACCACCACCGGCCCCACCATCTACCACGGCATCATCGAGACCGCCCGCCTGCTG
CAGGTGTTCACCAAGATCTACGAGCTGGATAAGACCGTGACCGCCGAGAAGAGCCCCATCTGCGCCAAGA
AGTGCCTGATGATCTGCAACGAGATCGAGGAGGTGAGCCGCCAGGCCCCCAAGTTCCTGCAGATGGATAT
CAGCACCACCGCCCTGACCAACCTGCTGAAGGAGCACCCCTGGCTGAGCTTCACCCGCTTCGAGCTGAAG
TGGAAGCAGCTGAGCCTGATCATCTACGTGCTGCGCGATTTCTTCACCAACTTCACCCAGAAGAAGAGCC
AGCTGGAGCAGGATCAGAACGATCACCAGAGCTACGAGGTGAAGCGCTGCAGCATCATGCTGAGCGATGC
CGCCCAGCGCACCGTGATGAGCGTGAGCAGCTACATGGATAACCACAACGTGACCCCCTACTTCGCCTGG
AACTGCAGCTACTACCTGTTCAACGCCGTGCTGGTGCCCATCAAGACCCTGCTGAGCAACAGCAAGAGCA
ACGCCGAGAACAACGAGACCGCCCAGCTGCTGCAGCAGATCAACACCGTGCTGATGCTGCTGAAGAAGCT
GGCCACCTTCAAGATCCAGACCTGCGAGAAGTACATCCAGGTGCTGGAGGAGGTGTGCGCCCCCTTCCTG
CTGAGCCAGTGCGCCATCCCCCTGCCCCACATCAGCTACAACAACAGCAACGGCAGCGCCATCAAGAACA
TCGTGGGCAGCGCCACCATCGCCCAGTACCCCACCCTGCCCGAGGAGAACGTGAACAACATCAGCGTGAA
GTACGTGAGCCCCGGCAGCGTGGGACCCAGCCCCGTGCCCCTGAAGAGCGGCGCCAGCTTCAGCGATCTG
GTGAAGCTGCTGAGCAACCGCCCCCCCAGCCGCAACAGCCCCGTGACCATCCCCCGCAGCACCCCCAGCC
ACCGCAGCGTGACCCCCTTCCTGGGCCAGCAGCAGCAGCTGCAGAGCCTGGTGCCCCTGACCCCCAGCGC
CCTGTTCGGCGGCGCCAACTTCAACCAGAGCGGCAACATCGCCGATAGCAGCCTGAGCTTCACCTTCACC
AACAGCAGCAACGGCCCCAACCTGATCACCACCCAGACCAACAGCCAGGCCCTGAGCCAGCCCATCGCCA
GCAGCAACGTGCACGATAACTTCATGAACAACGAGATCACCGCCAGCAAGATCGATGATGGCAACAACAG
CAAGCCCCTGAGCCCCGGCTGGACCGATCAGACCGCCTACAACGCCTTCGGCATCACCACCGGCATGTTC
AACACCACCACCATGGATGATGTGTACAACTACCTGTTCGATGATGAGGATACCCCCCCCAACCCCAAGA
AGGAGTAATAAGGATCCGGAGGTAGCGGTGGAAGCGGAGGTTCCGGCAGGTAAGTTATTGAACAATGGCA
TCAAATGCCTTCATCATCACTACCCTTTAGCCCTTAAGACCCCACAATGACCTTACCCACTCAGAGAAAA
AAGTAAATATGAAAGCCCATTTGAACTTCTAAGCTTGTCGACCATCATGATGGACCAGATGGGTGAGGTG
GAGTACGCGCCCGGGGAGCCCAAGGGCACGCCCTGGCACCCGCACCGCGGCTTCGAGACCGTGACCTACA
TCATGCATGGTACCCAGCTTTTGTTCCCTTTAGTGAGGGTTAATTGCGCGCTTGGCGTAATCATGGTCAT
AGCTGTTTCCTGTGTGAAATTGTTATCCGCTCACAATTCCACACAACATACGAGCCGGAAGCATAAAGTG
TAAAGCCTGGGGTGCCTAATGAGTGAGCTAACTCACATTAATTGCGTTGCGCTCACTGCCCGCTTTCCAG
TCGG
