>Addgene plasmid #62901 | pBS-KS-attB2-SA(2)-T2A-Gal4 | addgene partial sequence | sequence record 110797 | M13pUC-Fwd 5'-CCCAGTCACGACGTTGTAAAACG-3'
CGACTCACTATAGGGCGAATTGGAGCTCGCTAGCGATGTAGGTCACGGTCTCGAAGCCGCGGTGCGGGTG
CCAGGGCGTGCCCTTGGGCTCCCCGGGCGCGTACTCCACCTCACCCATCTGGTCCATCATGATGGTCGAC
TCTAGAAGTCGATCCAACATGGCGACTTGTCCCATCCCCGGCATGTTTAAATATACTAATTATTCTTGAA
CTAATTTTAATCAACCGATTTATCTCTCTTCCGCAGGTCGGGAGGTTCCGGTGGAAGCGGAGGTAGCGGC
GGATCCGAGGGCCGCGGCAGCCTGCTGACCTGCGGCGATGTGGAGGAGAACCCCGGGCCCATGAAGCTGC
TGAGCAGCATCGAGCAGGCCTGCGATATCTGCCGCCTGAAGAAGCTGAAGTGCAGCAAGGAGAAGCCCAA
GTGCGCCAAGTGCCTGAAGAACAACTGGGAGTGCCGCTACAGCCCCAAGACCAAGCGCAGCCCCCTGACC
CGCGCCCACCTGACCGAGGTGGAGAGCCGCCTGGAGCGCCTGGAGCAGCTGTTCCTGCTGATCTTCCCCC
GCGAGGATCTGGATATGATCCTGAAGATGGATAGCCTGCAGGATATCAAGGCCCTGCTGACCGGCCTGTT
CGTGCAGGATAACGTGAACAAGGATGCCGTGACCGATCGCCTGGCCAGCGTGGAGACCGATATGCCCCTG
ACCCTGCGCCAGCACCGCATCAGCGCCACCAGCAGCAGCGAGGAGAGCAGCAACAAGGGCCAGCGCCAGC
TGACCGTGAGCATCGATAGCGCCGCCCACCACGATAACAGCACCATCCCCCTGGATTTCATGCCCCGCGA
TGCCCTGCACGGCTTC
