>Addgene plasmid #62901 | pBS-KS-attB2-SA(2)-T2A-Gal4 | addgene partial sequence | sequence record 110800 | M13-Rev 5'-CAGGAAACAGCTATGACC-3'
CTCACTAAAGGGAACAAAAGCTGGGTACCATGCATGATGTAGGTCACGGTCTCGAAGCCGCGGTGCGGGT
GCCAGGGCGTGCCCTTGGGCTCCCCGGGCGCGTACTCCACCTCACCCATCTGGTCCATCATGATGGTCGA
CAAGCTTAGAAGTTCAAATGGGCTTTCATATTTACTTTTTTCTCTGAGTGGGTAAGGTCATTGTGGGGTC
TTAAGGGCTAAAGGGTAGTGATGATGAAGGCATTTGATGCCATTGTTCAATAACTTACCTGCCGGAACCT
CCGCTTCCACCGCTACCTCCGGATCCTTATTACTCCTTCTTGGGGTTGGGGGGGGTATCCTCATCATCGA
ACAGGTAGTTGTACACATCATCCATGGTGGTGGTGTTGAACATGCCGGTGGTGATGCCGAAGGCGTTGTA
GGCGGTCTGATCGGTCCAGCCGGGGCTCAGGGGCTTGCTGTTGTTGCCATCATCGATCTTGCTGGCGGTG
ATCTCGTTGTTCATGAAGTTATCGTGCACGTTGCTGCTGGCGATGGGCTGGCTCAGGGCCTGGCTGTTGG
TCTGGGTGGTGATCAGGTTGGGGCCGTTGCTGCTGTTGGTGAAGGTGAAGCTCAGGCTGCTATCGGCGAT
GTTGCCGCTCTGGTTGAAGTTGGCGCCGCCGAACAGGGCGCTGGGGGTCAGGGGCACCAGGCTCTGCAGC
TGCTGCTGCTGGCCCAGGAAGGGGGTCACGCTGCGGTGGCTGGGGGTGCTGCGGGGGATGGTCACGGGGC
TGTTGCGGCTGGGGGGGCGGTTGCTCAGCAGCTTCACCAGATCGCTG
